>Addgene plasmid #234153 | pAIP4_4WDC | addgene full sequence | sequence record 464119 | Addgene NGS Result
TTGTTCCAGTTTGGAACAAGAGTCCACTATTAAAGAACGTGGACTCCAACGTCAAAGG
[49 nt withheld, positions 59-107]
T
[91 nt withheld, positions 109-199]
G
[124 nt withheld, positions 201-324]
CCCATTCGCCAATCCGGATATAGTTCCTCCTTTCAGCAAAAAACCCCTCAAGACCCGTTTAGAGGCCCCA
AGGGGTTATGCTAGTTATTGCTCAGCGGTGGCAGCAGCCAACTCAGCTTCCTTTCGGGCTTTGTTAGCAG
CCGGATCTCAGTGGTGGTGGTGGTGGTGCTCGAGTCATTACGAACCCGCTTTGGTGACGTGGATTTCCAG
AATAGCATGACCGGAGCTGTTCATGAAGCCACGGCTCTTCAGACCATAACCCAAGCCACGGGAATGCCAG
CCATTATCGCCGCGAAATGGGCTTCTGTGGTAGTACAGCTCTTCGTACATACGCTGATCCGCGCGCTTTT
GACCTTTATAAACACGAACGTTCCACCAATTGCTGTACCAATTATAGTCATACGGAACGCTAAACAGCAC
CGCCAGCGTGTTACCGTCGCTCATCGAGTAGGCAATAACACCCACCACACCGGTGGCCACCGGGCCACGG
TTCTTCTGGCCGTTATACAGCAGTGCCTTGCCGTGCGCGACCTTGTGCGGTAACACGATGTCGGAAGTTC
CAGAGCGGAAGTAGGTATTCATTGCGGTCCACGTTTTACCACTCTCGTTGTCAATACCTACCGCGATTTT
ACGTTTCACGTTGCCCAGAGCCTCCAAAACGGTCTTCAAAACGTCCGGACCTAGCCCCGCACCATCTATA
ACTGCTCCAGCTACTCCAGAGCCGCCAATCTGTTCACGGTGGGCTTCAATGATGTCGTTGTCTTCCATGT
CCAGGTCTTCCGGCGCTTGATCTGCCTGGATGCGAATACCGTCATACAGGAAACGCAGGCTATCCATTTC
CTTGCCCTGACGTTTGGCAAACGCTTCCATCAGGCGACGCAGCGGCGTGGTCTTTTTGATCTTAAAGAAA
ATTTCAGAGCTGCCGTCACTAACTTTCAGGTTAATATGGGTTTCCGGTTTCACTTCCGGCTTGACTTCCG
GCTTTGCTTCTTGGTTGACTTCCGAATCTTGCAGGCTACCGTGGTGATGGTGATGGTGATGATGGTGATG
AATCTTCGCCATCATATGTATATCTCCTTCTTAAAGTTAAACAAAATTATTTCTAGAGGGGAATTGTTAT
CCGCTCACAATTCCCCTATAGTGAGTCGTATTAATTTCGCGGGATCGAGATCGATCTCGATCCTCTACGC
CGGACGCATCGTGGCCGGCATCACCGGCGCCACAGGTGCGGTTGCTGGCGCCTATATCGCCGACATCACC
GATGGGGAAGATCGGGCTCGCCACTTCGGGCTCATGAGCGCTTGTTTCGGCGTGGGTATGGTGGCAGGCC
CCGTGGCCGGGGGACTGTTGGGCGCCATCTCCTTGCATGCACCATTCCTTGCGGCGGCGGTGCTCAACGG
CCTCAACCTACTACTGGGCTGCTTCCTAATGCAGGAGTCGCATAAGGGAGAGCGTCGAGATCCCGGACAC
CATCGAATGGCGCAAAACCTTTCGCGGTATGGCATGATAGCGCCCGGAAGAGAGTCAATTCAGGGTGGTG
AATGTGAAACCAGTAACGTTATACGATGTCGCAGAGTATGCCGGTGTCTCTTATCAGACCGTTTCCCGCG
TGGTGAACCAGGCCAGCCACGTTTCTGCGAAAACGCGGGAAAAAGTGGAAGCGGCGATGGCGGAGCTGAA
TTACATTCCCAACCGCGTGGCACAACAACTGGCGGGCAAACAGTCGTTGCTGATTGGCGTTGCCACCTCC
AGTCTGGCCCTGCACGCGCCGTCGCAAATTGTCGCGGCGATTAAATCTCGCGCCGATCAACTGGGTGCCA
GCGTGGTGGTGTCGATGGTAGAACGAAGCGGCGTCGAAGCCTGTAAAGCGGCGGTGCACAATCTTCTCGC
GCAACGCGTCAGTGGGCTGATCATTAACTATCCGCTGGATGACCAGGATGCCATTGCTGTGGAAGCTGCC
TGCACTAATGTTCCGGCGTTATTTCTTGATGTCTCTGACCAGACACCCATCAACAGTATTATTTTCTCCC
ATGAAGACGGTACGCGACTGGGCGTGGAGCATCTGGTCGCATTGGGTCACCAGCAAATCGCGCTGTTAGC
GGGCCCATTAAGTTCTGTCTCGGCGCGTCTGCGTCTGGCTGGCTGGCATAAATATCTCACTCGCAATCAA
ATTCAGCCGATAGCGGAACGGGAAGGCGACTGGAGTGCCATGTCCGGTTTTCAACAAACCATGCAAATGC
TGAATGAGGGCATCGTTCCCACTGCGATGCTGGTTGCCAACGATCAGATGGCGCTGGGCGCAATGCGCGC
CATTACCGAGTCCGGGCTGCGCGTTGGTGCGGACATCTCGGTAGTGGGATACGACGATACCGAAGACAGC
TCATGTTATATCCCGCCGTTAACCACCATCAAACAGGATTTTCGCCTGCTGGGGCAAACCAGCGTGGACC
GCTTGCTGCAACTCTCTCAGGGCCAGGCGGTGAAGGGCAATCAGCTGTTGCCCGTCTCACTGGTGAAAAG
AAAAACCACCCTGGCGCCCAATACGCAAACCGCCTCTCCCCGCGCGTTGGCCGATTCATTAATGCAGCTG
GCACGACAGGTTTCCCGACTGGAAAGCGGGCAGTGAGCGCAACGCAATTAATGTAAGTTAGCTCACTCAT
TAGGCACCGGGATCTCGACCGATGCCCTTGAGAGCCTTCAACCCAGTCAGCTCCTTCCGGTGGGCGCGGG
GCATGACTATCGTCGCCGCACTTATGACTGTCTTCTTTATCATGCAACTCGTAGGACAGGTGCCGGCAGC
GCTCTGGGTCATTTTCGGCGAGGACCGCTTTCGCTGGAGCGCGACGATGATCGGCCTGTCGCTTGCGGTA
TTCGGAATCTTGCACGCCCTCGCTCAAGCCTTCGTCACTGGTCCCGCCACCAAACGTTTCGGCGAGAAGC
AGGCCATTATCGCCGGCATGGCGGCCCCACGGGTGCGCATGATCGTGCTCCTGTCGTTGAGGACCCGGCT
AGGCTGGCGGGGTTGCCTTACTGGTTAGCAGAATGAATCACCGATACGCGAGCGAACGTGAAGCGACTGC
TGCTGCAAAACGTCTGCGACCTGAGCAACAACATGAATGGTCTTCGGTTTCCGTGTTTCGTAAAGTCTGG
AAACGCGGAAGTCAGCGCCCTGCACCATTATGTTCCGGATCTGCATCGCAGGATGCTGCTGGCTACCCTG
TGGAACACCTACATCTGTATTAACGAAGCGCTGGCATTGACCCTGAGTGATTTTTCTCTGGTCCCGCCGC
ATCCATACCGCCAGTTGTTTACCCTCACAACGTTCCAGTAACCGGGCATGTTCATCATCAGTAACCCGTA
TCGTGAGCATCCTCTCTCGTTTCATCGGTATCATTACCCCCATGAACAGAAATCCCCCTTACACGGAGGC
ATCAGTGACCAAACAGGAAAAAACCGCCCTTAACATGGCCCGCTTTATCAGAAGCCAGACATTAACGCTT
CTGGAGAAACTCAACGAGCTGGACGCGGATGAACAGGCAGACATCTGTGAATCGCTTCACGACCACGCTG
ATGAGCTTTACCGCAGCTGCCTCGCGCGTTTCGGTGATGACGGTGAAAACCTCTGACACATGCAGCTCCC
GGAGACGGTCACAGCTTGTCTGTAAGCGGATGCCGGGAGCAGACAAGCCCGTCAGGGCGCGTCAGCGGGT
GTTGGCGGGTGTCGGGGCGCAGCCATGACCCAGTCACGTAGCGATAGCGGAGTGTATACTGGCTTAACTA
TGCGGCATCAGAGCAGATTGTACTGAGAGTGCACCATTGCGGTGTGAAATACCGCACAGATGCGTAAGGA
GAAAATACCGCATCAGGCGCTCTTCCGCTTCCTCGCTCACTGACTCGCTGCGCTCGGTCGTTCGGCTGCG
GCGAGCGGTATCAGCTCACTCAAAGGCGGTAATACGGTTATCCACAGAATCAGGGGATAACGCAGGAAAG
AACATGTGAGCAAAAGGCCAGCAAAAGGCCAGGAACCGTAAAAAGGCCGCGTTGCTGGCGTTTTTCCATA
GGCTCCGCCCCCCTGACGAGCATCACAAAAATCGACGCTCAAGTCAGAGGTGGCGAAACCCGACAGGACT
ATAAAGATACCAGGCGTTTCCCCCTGGAAGCTCCCTCGTGCGCTCTCCTGTTCCGACCCTGCCGCTTACC
GGATACCTGTCCGCCTTTCTCCCTTCGGGAAGCGTGGCGCTTTCTCATAGCTCACGCTGTAGGTATCTCA
GTTCGGTGTAGGTCGTTCGCTCCAAGCTGGGCTGTGTGCACGAACCCCCCGTTCAGCCCGACCGCTGCGC
CTTATCCGGTAACTATCGTCTTGAGTCCAACCCGGTAAGACACGACTTATCGCCACTGGCAGCAGCCACT
GGTAACAGGATTAGCAGAGCGAGGTATGTAGGCGGTGCTACAGAGTTCTTGAAGTGGTGGCCTAACTACG
GCTACACTAGAAGGACAGTATTTGGTATCTGCGCTCTGCTGAAGCCAGTTACCTTCGGAAAAAGAGTTGG
TAGCTCTTGATCCGGCAAACAAACCACCGCTGGTAGCGGTGGTTTTTTTGTTTGCAAGCAGCAGATTACG
CGCAGAAAAAAAGGATCTCAAGAAGATCCTTTGATCTTTTCTACGGGGTCTGACGCTCAGTGGAACGAAA
ACTCACGTTAAGGGATTTTGGTCATGAACAATAAAACTGTCTGCTTACATAAACAGTAATACAAGGGGTG
TTATGAGCCATATTCAACGGGAAACGTCTTGCTCTAGGCCGCGATTAAATTCCAACATGGATGCTGATTT
ATATGGGTATAAATGGGCTCGCGATAATGTCGGGCAATCAGGTGCGACAATCTATCGATTGTATGGGAAG
CCCGATGCGCCAGAGTTGTTTCTGAAACATGGCAAAGGTAGCGTTGCCAATGATGTTACAGATGAGATGG
TCAGACTAAACTGGCTGACGGAATTTATGCCTCTTCCGACCATCAAGCATTTTATCCGTACTCCTGATGA
TGCATGGTTACTCACCACTGCGATCCCCGGGAAAACAGCATTCCAGGTATTAGAAGAATATCCTGATTCA
GGTGAAAATATTGTTGATGCGCTGGCAGTGTTCCTGCGCCGGTTGCATTCGATTCCTGTTTGTAATTGTC
CTTTTAACAGCGATCGCGTATTTCGTCTCGCTCAGGCGCAATCACGAATGAATAACGGTTTGGTTGATGC
GAGTGATTTTGATGACGAGCGTAATGGCTGGCCTGTTGAACAAGTCTGGAAAGAAATGCATAAACTTTTG
CCATTCTCACCGGATTCAGTCGTCACTCATGGTGATTTCTCACTTGATAACCTTATTTTTGACGAGGGGA
AATTAATAGGTTGTATTGATGTTGGACGAGTCGGAATCGCAGACCGATACCAGGATCTTGCCATCCTATG
GAACTGCCTCGGTGAGTTTTCTCCTTCATTACAGAAACGGCTTTTTCAAAAATATGGTATTGATAATCCT
GATATGAATAAATTGCAGTTTCATTTGATGCTCGATGAGTTTTTCTAAGAATTAATTCATGAGCGGATAC
ATATTTGAATGTATTTAGAAAAATAAACAAATAGGGGTTCCGCGCACATTTCCCCGAAAAGTGCCACCTA
AATTGTAAGCGTTAATATTTTGTTAAAATTCGCGTTAAATTTTTGTTAAATCAGCTCATTTTTTAACCAA
TAGGCCGAAATCGGCAAAATCCCTTATAAATCAAAAGAATAGACCGAGATAGGGTTGAGTG
Features (pLannotate 1.2.2; 21 found; start..end, strand, type, name):
    361..408     -  terminator     T7 terminator: transcription terminator for bacteriophage T7 RNA polymerase
    416..465     -  CDS            SET1 (fragment): solubility-enhancement tag derived from T7 phage gene 10B
    475..492     -  CDS            9xHis (fragment): 9xHis affinity tag
    511..1038    -  CDS            ACTPC_ACTFR: Experimental evidence at protein level: Swiss-Prot protein existence level 1. Pore-forming toxin (PFT) that consists of a crown-shaped octamer or nonamer that forms cation-selective hydrophilic pores of about 1.5 nm (inside) and 13 nm (outside) (PubMed:21300287, PubMed:25716479). It causes cardiac stimulation and hemolysis (PubMed:19563820, PubMed:25759390). Interestingly, the Phe-16 is crucial for hemolysis (PubMed:25759390). Pore formation is a multi-step process that involves specific recognition of membrane sphingomyelin (but neither cholesterol nor phosphatidylcholine) using aromatic rich
   1042..1338    -  CDS            SMT3: SMT3_YEAST - Experimental evidence at protein level: Swiss-Prot protein existence level 1. Not known; suppressor of MIF2 mutations. From Saccharomyces cerevisiae (strain ATCC 204508 / S288c) (Baker's yeast).
   1346..1365    -  CDS            7xHis (fragment): 6xHis affinity tag
   1397..1419    -  RBS            RBS: efficient ribosome binding site from bacteriophage T7 gene 10 (Olins and Rangwala, 1989)
   1434..1458    -  protein_bind   lac operator: The lac repressor binds to the lac operator to inhibit transcription in E. coli. This inhibition can be relieved by adding lactose or isopropyl-β-D-thiogalactopyranoside (IPTG). lac repressor encoded by lacI
   1459..1477    -  promoter       T7 promoter: promoter for bacteriophage T7 RNA polymerase
   1503..1782    +  CDS            TcR (fragment): tetracycline efflux protein; tet; confers resistance to tetracycline
   1790..1867    +  promoter       lacI promoter: lacI
   1868..2950    +  CDS            lacI: lac repressor; lacI; The lac repressor binds to the lac operator to inhibit transcription in E. coli. This inhibition can be relieved by adding lactose or isopropyl-β-D-thiogalactopyranoside (IPTG).
   2963..2984    +  protein_bind   CAP binding site: CAP binding activates transcription in the presence of cAMP. E. coli catabolite activator protein
   2999..3290    +  CDS            TcR (fragment): tetracycline efflux protein; tet; confers resistance to tetracycline
   3362..3742    -  CDS            YPB1_ECOLX: Protein predicted: Swiss-Prot protein existence level 4. From Escherichia coli.
   3759..3950    +  CDS            rop: Rop protein, which maintains plasmids at low copy number; rop
   4052..4191    +  misc_feature   bom: basis of mobility region from pBR322
   4377..4965    -  rep_origin     ori: high-copy-number ColE1/pMB1/pBR322/pUC origin of replication
   5087..5902    +  CDS            KanR: aminoglycoside phosphotransferase; aph(3')-Ia; confers resistance to kanamycin in bacteria or G418 (Geneticin®) in eukaryotes
   5911..5968    -  promoter       AmpR promoter (fragment): bla
   6021..324     -  rep_origin     f1 ori (across the origin) (sequence partly withheld): f1 bacteriophage origin of replication; arrow indicates direction of (+) strand synthesis
