[The description below was written by a language model from this plasmid's Addgene catalogue record and pLannotate feature annotations shown in this document.]
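Description:
pAIP4_4WDC is a bacterial expression plasmid built on a pET29b backbone for producing fragaceatoxin C (FraC, DELTA-actitoxin-Afr1a), the alpha-helical pore-forming cytolysin of the sea anemone Actinia fragacea, in Escherichia coli. The plasmid is selected with kanamycin through an aph(3')-Ia (KanR) gene and replicates from a ColE1/pBR322-type origin accompanied by the rop gene and the bom mobility region. The catalogue lists it as high copy, although rop normally moderates copy number. An f1 origin is also present, and short tetracycline-resistance fragments flanking the lacI region appear to be pBR322-derived backbone remnants rather than a functional marker.

The 528 bp toxin coding sequence, derived from synthetic DNA, was inserted by Golden Gate assembly using BsaI sites that were destroyed in the process. It sits downstream of a T7 promoter with an adjacent lac operator and the phage T7 gene 10 ribosome binding site, and transcription ends at a T7 terminator. The plasmid-borne lacI gene supplies repressor, so expression is IPTG-inducible in hosts that provide T7 RNA polymerase. The protein is made as an N-terminal fusion to a polyhistidine tag (10xHis per the catalogue) followed by yeast Smt3 (SUMO). This allows capture by metal-affinity chromatography, and SUMO-specific protease cleavage can release the target, consistent with the associated work on high-throughput purification by protease elution. The feature table also annotates a His-tag fragment and a fragment of the SET1 solubility tag downstream of the insert, before the terminator. The record does not state whether these are translated as part of the product.
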