Addgene plasmid #234153: pAIP4_4WDC
Purpose: Heterologous protein expression of DELTA-actitoxin-Afr1a (DELTA-AITX-Afr1a) (Fragaceatoxin C) (fraC) in Escherichia coli
Depositing lab: Christopher Bahl. Depositing organization: AI Proteins. Publication: Facile, high-throughput protein purification enabled by high-efficiency protease elution. Cárcamo Noriega EN, Truebridge IS, Teets FD 3rd, Bowman JW 3rd, Rodriguez N, Howard TA, Bahl CD. Protein Sci. 2026 Sep;35(9):e70746. doi: 10.1002/pro.70746. PubMed 42555168.
Backbone
  Vector backbone: pET29b
  Backbone size w/o insert (bp): 5679
  Vector type: Bacterial Expression
Growth in bacteria
  Bacterial resistance: Kanamycin, 50 μg/mL
  Growth temperature: 37°C
  Growth strain: DH10B
  Copy number: High Copy
Gene/Insert
  Gene/Insert name: 4WDC (alt names: ACTPC_ACTFR; DELTA-actitoxin-Afr1a (DELTA-AITX-Afr1a) (Alpha-helical pore-forming toxin) (PFT) (Cytolysin) (Fragaceatoxin C) (fraC))
  Species: Actinia fragacea
  Insert size (bp): 528
  Promoter: T7
  Tag / fusion protein: 10x HisTag-Smt3 (N terminal on backbone)
  Cloning method: Golden Gate
  Sequencing primers: 5′ T7-promoter; 3′ T7-Term
Resource information
  A portion of this plasmid was derived from a plasmid made by: Synthetic DNA
Terms and licenses: Academic/Nonprofit Terms; Industry Terms
Depositor comments: 5' cloning site: BsaI (destroyed), 3' cloning site: BsaI (destroyed)
How to cite: pAIP4_4WDC was a gift from Christopher Bahl (Addgene plasmid # 234153 ; http://n2t.net/addgene:234153 ; RRID:Addgene_234153)
